>Addgene plasmid #17049 | ZE15 pCS2P+ wnt8 ORF2 | addgene partial sequence | sequence record 22860 | SP6 5'-ATTTAGGTGACACTATAG-3'
TAATGGCTTACTTCTTCCGTTGGGCCTTTCTATTCCCTATTTGGGACAAAGCTATCCTTGGACACACTTG
GACAATGAACAATTTGCTGATAACTGGGCCAAAGGCTTATCTTACCTATGCAAATAGTGTGCGGGTTGGG
GCACAGAGTGGGATACATGAGTGCAAACACCAGTTTGCATGGGACAGGTGGAACTGCCCGGACACCGCTC
TGCAACTCTCTACTCACAAAGGCTTGAGAAGTGCAACAAGAGAGTCATCATTTGTCCATGCAATAAGCGC
AGCCGGCGTAATGTACACTTTAACCAGAAACTGCAGTCTTGGAGATCTAAACGAATGCGGGTGTGACAGC
TCGAGGAACGGCAGACTTGGGGGTCGTGGCTGGCTATGGGGAGGATGTAGCGACAACGTGGATTTTGGAG
AGAGAATTTCTAAACAATTCGTGGATGCGCTTGAGACTGGACAAGACGCCCGAGCTGCAGTTAATCTTCA
TAATAATGAAGCTGGACGTTTGGCTGTAAAAGCGACAATGAAGAGGATTTGTAGATGTCATGGCATGTCA
GAAAGTTGCACAATGCAAACATGCTGGATGCAACTGGCTGACTTCCGTGAGATTGGCAATTACCTGAAAG
TGAAGCACGATCAGGCCCAGAAACTCGAGATGGACAAAAGACGAATGCGCGCAGGCAACAGCGCAGACAA
CCGCGTGACCATGACAGACGCATTCGGCTCCATCGCCCGAACAGAGCTCATATATCTAGAGGATTCGCCG
GATTATTGTGC
