[The description below was written by a language model from this plasmid's Addgene catalogue record.]
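Description:
ZE15 pCS2P+ wnt8 ORF2 is an expression and in vitro transcription plasmid carrying the second open reading frame of the zebrafish (Danio rerio) wnt8 locus, linked in the record to the gene wnt8a. The backbone is pCS2P+, a modified form of pCS2+ of about 4.1 kb without the insert. It is propagated in E. coli under ampicillin selection; the copy number is recorded as unknown. The record does not describe what distinguishes pCS2P+ from the parental pCS2+, and no feature table is available, so individual backbone elements cannot be confirmed. Vectors of the pCS2+ family generally combine a strong CMV-derived promoter for expression in vertebrate cells and embryos with an SP6 promoter upstream of the polylinker and an SV40 polyadenylation signal downstream. The SP6 and T7 sequencing primers flanking the insert are consistent with that layout.

According to the depositor's notes, ORF2 was amplified by PCR from an earlier clone and ligated into the BamHI and StuI sites of the vector. The insert is oriented so that sense RNA is made by SP6 polymerase after linearising the plasmid downstream of the insert with Asp718 I. No epitope tags, fusions or reporters are recorded. The stated purpose is therefore synthesis of sense wnt8 ORF2 mRNA. Such RNA is typically microinjected into zebrafish or Xenopus embryos for gain-of-function studies of Wnt signalling in early patterning, although the record does not name a specific experimental application.
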