Addgene plasmid #17049: ZE15 pCS2P+ wnt8 ORF2
Depositing lab: Randall Moon. Depositing organization: University of Washington.
Backbone
  Vector backbone: pCS2P+ (modified pCS2+)
  Backbone size w/o insert (bp): 4100
Growth in bacteria
  Bacterial resistance: Ampicillin, 100 μg/mL
  Growth temperature: 37°C
  Growth strain: DH5alpha
  Copy number: Unknown
Gene/Insert
  Gene/Insert name: wnt8
  Species: D. rerio (zebrafish)
  Entrez Gene: wnt8a (a.k.a. wnt-8, wnt8, wnt8.1, wu:fa20e02, wu:fe05d07)
  Cloning method: Restriction Enzyme
  Sequencing primers: 5′ SP6; 3′ T7
Terms and licenses: Academic/Nonprofit Terms; Industry Terms: Not Available to Industry
Depositor comments: ORF2 amplified from pBand 3-5 ligated into BamHI-StuI cut CS2P+. For Sense RNA: cut with Asp718 I and transcribe with SP6 polymerase. Plasmid History: Species of Sequence Origin: Zebrafish.
How to cite: ZE15 pCS2P+ wnt8 ORF2 was a gift from Randall Moon (Addgene plasmid # 17049 ; http://n2t.net/addgene:17049 ; RRID:Addgene_17049)
